>Addgene plasmid | pICSL12006 | analyzer sequence | sequence record 75027
AATGTGAGACCACGAAGTGGCTCTTCAGTGGACGAAAGGGCCTCGTGATACGCCTATTTTTATAGGTTAA
TGTCATGATAATAATGGTTTCTTAGACGTCAGGTGGCACTTTTCGGGGAAATGTGCGCGGAACCCCTATT
TGTTTATTTTTCTAAATACATTCAAATATGTATCCGCTCATGAGACAATAACCCTGATAAATGCTTCAAT
AATATTGAAAAAGGAAGAGTATGCGCTCACGCAACTGGTCCAGAACCTTGACCGAACGCAGCGGTGGTAA
CGGCGCAGTGGCGGTTTTCATGGCTTGTTATGACTGTTTTTTTGGGGTACAGTCTATGCCTCGGGCATCC
AAGCAGCAAGCGCGTTACGCCGTGGGTCGATGTTTGATGTTATGGAGCAGCAACGATGTTACGCAGCAGG
GCAGTCGCCCTAAAACAAAGTTAAACATCATGAGGGAAGCGGTGATCGCCGAAGTATCGACTCAACTATC
AGAGGTAGTTGGCGTCATCGAGCGCCATCTCGAACCGACGTTGCTGGCCGTACATTTGTACGGCTCCGCA
GTGGATGGCGGCCTGAAGCCACACAGCGATATTGATTTGCTGGTTACGGTGACCGTAAGGCTTGATGAAA
CAACGCGGCGAGCTTTGATCAACGACCTTTTGGAAACTTCGGCTTCCCCTGGAGAGAGCGAGATTCTCCG
CGCTGTAGAAGTCACCATTGTTGTGCACGACGACATCATTCCGTGGCGTTATCCAGCTAAGCGCGAACTG
CAATTTGGAGAATGGCAGCGCAATGACATTCTTGCAGGTATCTTCGAGCCAGCCACGATCGACATTGATC
TGGCTATCTTGCTGACAAAAGCAAGAGAACATAGCGTTGCCTTGGTAGGTCCAGCGGCGGAGGAACTCTT
TGATCCGGTTCCTGAACAGGATCTATTTGAGGCGCTAAATGAAACCTTAACGCTATGGAACTCGCCGCCC
GACTGGGCTGGCGATGAGCGAAATGTAGTGCTTACGTTGTCCCGCATTTGGTACAGCGCAGTAACCGGCA
AAATCGCGCCGAAGGATGTCGCTGCCGACTGGGCAATGGAGCGCCTGCCGGCCCAGTATCAGCCCGTCAT
ACTTGAAGCTAGACAGGCTTATCTTGGACAAGAAGAAGATCGCTTGGCCTCGCGCGCAGATCAGTTGGAA
GAATTTGTCCATTACGTAAAAGGCGAGATCACCAAGGTAGTCGGCAAATAACTGTCAGACCAAGTTTACT
CATATATACTTTAGATTGATTTAAAACTTCATTTTTAATTTAAAAGGATCTAGGTGAAGATCCTTTTTGA
TAATCTCATGACCAAAATCCCTTAACGTGAGTTTTCGTTCCACTGAGCGTCAGACCCCGTAGAAAAGATC
AAAGGATCTTCTTGAGATCCTTTTTTTCTGCGCGTAATCTGCTGCTTGCAAACAAAAAAACCACCGCTAC
CAGCGGTGGTTTGTTTGCCGGATCAAGAGCTACCAACTCTTTTTCCGAAGGTAACTGGCTTCAGCAGAGC
GCAGATACCAAATACTGTCCTTCTAGTGTAGCCGTAGTTAGGCCACCACTTCAAGAACTCTGTAGCACCG
CCTACATACCTCGCTCTGCTAATCCTGTTACCAGTGGCTGCTGCCAGTGGCGATAAGTCGTGTCTTACCG
GGTTGGACTCAAGACGATAGTTACCGGATAAGGCGCAGCGGTCGGGCTGAACGGGGGGTTCGTGCACACA
GCCCAGCTTGGAGCGAACGACCTACACCGAACTGAGATACCTACAGCGTGAGCTATGAGAAAGCGCCACG
CTTCCCGAAGGGAGAAAGGCGGACAGGTATCCGGTAAGCGGCAGGGTCGGAACAGGAGAGCGCACGAGGG
AGCTTCCAGGGGGAAACGCCTGGTATCTTTATAGTCCTGTCGGGTTTCGCCACCTCTGACTTGAGCGTCG
ATTTTTGTGATGCTCGTCAGGGGGGCGGAGCCTATGGAAAAACGCCAGCAACGCGGCCTTTTTACGGTTC
CTGGCCTTTTGCTGGCCTTTTGCTCACATGTTCTTTCCTGCGTTATCCCCTGATTCTGTGGATAACCGTA
TTACCGCCTTTGAGTGAGCTGATACCGCTCGCCGCAGCCGAACGACCGAGCGCAGCGAGTCAGTGAGCGA
GGAAGCGGAAGAGCGCCCAATACGCAAACCGCCTCTCCCCGCGCGTTGGCCGATTCATTAATCACTCTGT
GGTCTCAGGAGCCAGAAGGTAATTATCCAAGATGTAGCATCAAGAATCCAATGTTTACGGGAAAAACTAT
GGAAGTATTATGTAAGCTCAGCAAGAAGCAGATCAATATGCGGCACATATGCAACCTATGTTCAAAAATG
AAGAATGTACAGATACAAGATCCTATACTGCCAGAATACGAAGAAGAATACGTAGAAATTGAAAAAGAAG
AACCAGGCGAAGAAAAGAATCTTGATGACGTAAGCACTGACGACAACAATGAAAAGAAGAAGATAAGGTC
GGTGATTGTGAAAGAGACATAGAGGACACATGTAAGGTGGAAAATGTAAGGGCGGAAAGTAACCTTATCA
CAAAGGAATCTTATCCCCCACTACTTATCCTTTTATATTTTTCCGTGTCATTTTTGCCCTTGAGTTTTCC
TATATAAGGAACCAAGTTCGGCATTTGTGAAAACAAGAAAAAATTTGGTGTAAGCTATTTTCTTTGAAGT
ACTGAGGATACAACTTCAGAGAAATTTGTAAGTTTGT
Features (pLannotate 1.2.2; 7 found; start..end, strand, type, name):
    126..230     +  promoter       AmpR promoter: bla
    221..301     -  CDS            int (fragment): INT2_ECOLX - Protein inferred from homology: Swiss-Prot protein existence level 3. Putative integrase believed to be involved in the insertion of antibiotic resistance genes into plasmids and transposons. From Escherichia coli.
    387..443     +  CDS            GmR (fragment): gentamycin acetyltransferase; aacC1; confers resistance to gentamycin
    450..1238    +  CDS            aadA: S3AD_ECOLX - Experimental evidence at protein level: Swiss-Prot protein existence level 1. Mediates bacterial resistance to the antibiotics streptomycin and spectinomycin. From Escherichia coli.
   1412..2000    +  rep_origin     ori: high-copy-number ColE1/pMB1/pBR322/pUC origin of replication
   2183..2232    +  CDS            lacI (fragment): lac repressor; lacI; The lac repressor binds to the lac operator to inhibit transcription in E. coli. This inhibition can be relieved by adding lactose or isopropyl-β-D-thiogalactopyranoside (IPTG).
   2240..2539    +  CDS            IBMP_CSVMV (fragment): Protein inferred from homology: Swiss-Prot protein existence level 3. Enhances the translation of downstream ORFs on polycistronic mRNAs derived from cassava vein mosaic virus. From Cassava vein mosaic virus (CsVMV).
